>Addgene plasmid #211445 | pFastBac1-C17orf53 | addgene full sequence | sequence record 419422 | Addgene NGS Result
[113 nt withheld, positions 1-113]
C
[91 nt withheld, positions 115-205]
A
[49 nt withheld, positions 207-255]
CCTTTGACGTTGGAGTCCACGTTCTT
[37 nt withheld, positions 282-318]
ACCCTATCTCGGTCTATTCTTTTGATTTATAAGGGATTTTGCCGATTTCGGCCTATTGGTTAAAAAATGA
GCTGATTTAACAAAAATTTAACGCGAATTTTAACAAAATATTAACGCTTACAATTTAGGTGGCACTTTTC
GGGGAAATGTGCGCGGAACCCCTATTTGTTTATTTTTCTAAATACATTCAAATATGTATCCGCTCATGAG
ACAATAACCCTGATAAATGCTTCAATAATATTGAAAAAGGAAGAGTATGAGTATTCAACATTTCCGTGTC
GCCCTTATTCCCTTTTTTGCGGCATTTTGCCTTCCTGTTTTTGCTCACCCAGAAACGCTGGTGAAAGTAA
AAGATGCTGAAGATCAGTTGGGTGCACGAGTGGGTTACATCGAACTGGATCTCAACAGCGGTAAGATCCT
TGAGAGTTTTCGCCCCGAAGAACGTTTTCCAATGATGAGCACTTTTAAAGTTCTGCTATGTGGCGCGGTA
TTATCCCGTATTGACGCCGGGCAAGAGCAACTCGGTCGCCGCATACACTATTCTCAGAATGACTTGGTTG
AGTACTCACCAGTCACAGAAAAGCATCTTACGGATGGCATGACAGTAAGAGAATTATGCAGTGCTGCCAT
AACCATGAGTGATAACACTGCGGCCAACTTACTTCTGACAACGATCGGAGGACCGAAGGAGCTAACCGCT
TTTTTGCACAACATGGGGGATCATGTAACTCGCCTTGATCGTTGGGAACCGGAGCTGAATGAAGCCATAC
CAAACGACGAGCGTGACACCACGATGCCTGTAGCAATGGCAACAACGTTGCGCAAACTATTAACTGGCGA
ACTACTTACTCTAGCTTCCCGGCAACAATTAATAGACTGGATGGAGGCGGATAAAGTTGCAGGACCACTT
CTGCGCTCGGCCCTTCCGGCTGGCTGGTTTATTGCTGATAAATCTGGAGCCGGTGAGCGTGGGTCTCGCG
GTATCATTGCAGCACTGGGGCCAGATGGTAAGCCCTCCCGTATCGTAGTTATCTACACGACGGGGAGTCA
GGCAACTATGGATGAACGAAATAGACAGATCGCTGAGATAGGTGCCTCACTGATTAAGCATTGGTAACTG
TCAGACCAAGTTTACTCATATATACTTTAGATTGATTTAAAACTTCATTTTTAATTTAAAAGGATCTAGG
TGAAGATCCTTTTTGATAATCTCATGACCAAAATCCCTTAACGTGAGTTTTCGTTCCACTGAGCGTCAGA
CCCCGTAGAAAAGATCAAAGGATCTTCTTGAGATCCTTTTTTTCTGCGCGTAATCTGCTGCTTGCAAACA
AAAAAACCACCGCTACCAGCGGTGGTTTGTTTGCCGGATCAAGAGCTACCAACTCTTTTTCCGAAGGTAA
CTGGCTTCAGCAGAGCGCAGATACCAAATACTGTTCTTCTAGTGTAGCCGTAGTTAGGCCACCACTTCAA
GAACTCTGTAGCACCGCCTACATACCTCGCTCTGCTAATCCTGTTACCAGTGGCTGCTGCCAGTGGCGAT
AAGTCGTGTCTTACCGGGTTGGACTCAAGACGATAGTTACCGGATAAGGCGCAGCGGTCGGGCTGAACGG
GGGGTTCGTGCACACAGCCCAGCTTGGAGCGAACGACCTACACCGAACTGAGATACCTACAGCGTGAGCT
ATGAGAAAGCGCCACGCTTCCCGAAGGGAGAAAGGCGGACAGGTATCCGGTAAGCGGCAGGGTCGGAACA
GGAGAGCGCACGAGGGAGCTTCCAGGGGGAAACGCCTGGTATCTTTATAGTCCTGTCGGGTTTCGCCACC
TCTGACTTGAGCGTCGATTTTTGTGATGCTCGTCAGGGGGGCGGAGCCTATGGAAAAACGCCAGCAACGC
GGCCTTTTTACGGTTCCTGGCCTTTTGCTGGCCTTTTGCTCACATGTTCTTTCCTGCGTTATCCCCTGAT
TCTGTGGATAACCGTATTACCGCCTTTGAGTGAGCTGATACCGCTCGCCGCAGCCGAACGACCGAGCGCA
GCGAGTCAGTGAGCGAGGAAGCGGAAGAGCGCCTGATGCGGTATTTTCTCCTTACGCATCTGTGCGGTAT
TTCACACCGCATAGACCAGCCGCGTAACCTGGCAAAATCGGTTACGGTTGAGTAATAAATGGATGCCCTG
CGTAAGCGGGTGTGGGCGGACAATAAAGTCTTAAACTGAACAAAATAGATCTAAACTATGACAATAAAGT
CTTAAACTAGACAGAATAGTTGTAAACTGAAATCAGTCCAGTTATGCTGTGAAAAAGCATACTGGACTTT
TGTTATGGCTAAAGCAAACTCTTCATTTTCTGAAGTGCAAATTGCCCGTCGTATTAAAGAGGGGCGTGGC
CAAGGGCATGGTAAAGACTATATTCGCGGCGTTGTGACAATTTACCGAACAACTCCGCGGCCGGGAAGCC
GATCTCGGCTTGAACGAATTGTTAGGTGGCGGTACTTGGGTCGATATCAAAGTGCATCACTTCTTCCCGT
ATGCCCAACTTTGTATAGAGAGCCACTGCGGGATCGTCACCGTAATCTGCTTGCACGTAGATCACATAAG
CACCAAGCGCGTTGGCCTCATGCTTGAGGAGATTGATGAGCGCGGTGGCAATGCCCTGCCTCCGGTGCTC
GCCGGAGACTGCGAGATCATAGATATAGATCTCACTACGCGGCTGCTCAAACTTGGGCAGAACGTAAGCC
GCGAGAGCGCCAACAACCGCTTCTTGGTCGAAGGCAGCAAGCGCGATGAATGTCTTACTACGGAGCAAGT
TCCCGAGGTAATCGGAGTCCGGCTGATGTTGGGAGTAGGTGGCTACGTCTCCGAACTCACGACCGAAAAG
ATCAAGAGCAGCCCGCATGGATTTGACTTGGTCAGGGCCGAGCCTACATGTGCGAATGATGCCCATACTT
GAGCCACCTAACTTTGTTTTAGGGCGACTGCCCTGCTGCGTAACATCGTTGCTGCTGCGTAACATCGTTG
CTGCTCCATAACATCAAACATCGACCCACGGCGTAACGCGCTTGCTGCTTGGATGCCCGAGGCATAGACT
GTACAAAAAAACAGTCATAACAAGCCATGAAAACCGCCACTGCGCCGTTACCACCGCTGCGTTCGGTCAA
GGTTCTGGACCAGTTGCGTGAGCGCATACGCTACTTGCATTACAGTTTACGAACCGAACAGGCTTATGTC
AACTGGGTTCGTGCCTTCATCCGTTTCCACGGTGTGCGTCACCCGGCAACCTTGGGCAGCAGCGAAGTCG
AGGCATTTCTGTCCTGGCTGGCGAACGAGCGCAAGGTTTCGGTCTCCACGCATCGTCAGGCATTGGCGGC
CTTGCTGTTCTTCTACGGCAAGGTGCTGTGCACGGATCTGCCCTGGCTTCAGGAGATCGGAAGACCTCGG
CCGTCGCGGCGCTTGCCGGTGGTGCTGACCCCGGATGAAGTGGTTCGCATCCTCGGTTTTCTGGAAGGCG
AGCATCGTTTGTTCGCCCAGGACTCTAGCTATAGTTCTAGTGGTTGGCTACGTATACTCCGGAATATTAA
TAGATCATGGAGATAATTAAAATGATAACCATCTCGCAAATAAATAAGTATTTTACTGTTTTCGTAACAG
TTTTGTAATAAAAAAACCTATAAATATTCCGGATTATTCATACCGTCCCACCATCGGGCGCGGATCCCGG
TCCGAAGCGCGCGGAATTCTATGGCGTGCAGTTTGCAGAAGCTGTTTGCTGTGGAAGAGGAGTTTGAAGA
TGAGGATTTCTTGTCTGCTGTGGAGGATGCAGAGAACCGGTTTACTGGCTCACTGCCTGTGAATGCTGGG
CGCCTGAGACCTGTCTCTTCTAGGCCACAGGAGACTGTGCAGGCACAGTCCTCCAGGCTGCTGCTGTTAC
ACCCCACTGCTCCCTCAGAGGCTTTGGGCCTGCCAGACTTGGACCTCTGCCTCCCTGCCTCCAGCACGCC
CAGTGCTGACAGCCGTCCATCATGCATAGGAGCAGCTCCCCTAAGGCCTGTCTCTACTTCCAGCAGCTGG
ATTGGCAATCAGAGAAGAGTGACAGTGACAGAAGTGCTCAGAGAGACAGCAAGACCTCAGTCCTCAGCCT
TACACCCCCTACTCACCTTTGAGAGCCAACAGCAGCAAGTTGGTGGCTTTGAGGGGCCTGAACAAGACGA
ATTTGATAAAGTCCTGGCAAGCATGGAGTTGGAGGAGCCTGGCATGGAGCTGGAATGTGGAGTCAGCAGT
GAGGCCATACCAATCCTGCCTGCCCAGCAGCGGGAGGGTTCAGTATTGGCTAAAAAAGCCCGGGTAGTTG
ATCTGAGTGGATCTTGCCAGAAGGGGCCTGTGCCTGCCATCCACAAAGCGGGTATCATGTCCGCCCAGGA
TGAGTCTCTAGATCCTGTCATCCAATGTAGGACTCCACGACCCCCCTTGAGACCTGGTGCTGTGGGTCAC
CTTCCTGTTCCAACTGCCTTAACAGTTCCCACTCAGCAACTCCACTGGGAAGTCTGTCCGCAACGCTCCC
CTGTTCAAGCACTTCAGCCTCTCCAAGCTGCTAGAGGGACCATTCAGAGCAGCCCTCAAAATCGTTTCCC
TTGTCAGCCATTCCAGTCTCCAAGTTCCTGGTTAAGTGGCAAAGCTCATTTACCCAGACCTCGAACTCCC
AACTCAAGCTGTTCTACTCCCTCAAGGACTAGCTCTGGATTATTTCCTCGGATACCCTTACAACCGCAAG
CTCCAGTGTCTTCCATTGGGTCTCCTGTTGGTACCCCAAAAGGTCCCCAGGGAGCTCTGCAGACACCCAT
AGTCACCAACCACCTGGTGCAGCTAGTCACTGCTGCCAGCCGGACACCCCAGCAGCCCACCCATCCCTCC
ACCCGAGCCAAAACTCGCCGTTTCCCTGGCCCAGCTGGGATCCTGCCTCACCAGCAGAGTGGGAGAAGTC
TGGAGGACATCATGGTTTCCGCGCCCCAAACTCCAACCCATGGTGCTCTGGCTAAATTCCAGACAGAGAT
TGTTGCTAGTTCCCAGGCATCTGTGGAGGAGGATTTTGGGCGAGGGCCCTGGCTGACCATGAAATCCACG
CTAGGCCTGGATGAGAGAGACCCTAGCTGCTTCCTCTGTACCTACAGCATTGTCATGGTGCTGCGCAAGG
CAGCCCTGAAGCAGCTTCCTAGGAACAAGGTCCCCAACATGGCGGTGATGATCAAGTCCCTGACTCGGAG
CACAATGGACGCCAGTGTGGTTTTCAAGGACCCCACGGGAGAGATGCAGGGGACGGTGCACAGGTTGCTG
CTGGAGACGTGCCAGAATGAGCTGAAGCCTGGCTCAGTGCTGCTGCTGAAGCAGATTGGAGTGTTTTCTC
CTTCACTTCGAAATCACTACCTCAACGTGACACCCAACAACCTGGTCCATATTTACAGCCCGGATTCTGG
GGATGGGAGCTTCCTCAAGCCATCTCAGCCCTTCCCCAAGGATTCAGGGAGCTTCCAGCATGATGTGGCT
GCAAAGCCCGAGAAAGGCTTCAGAACAGCACAGAACCTAGAGGCAGAGGCGTCCCCTGAGGAAGAACTCC
CAGAAGCAGATGACCTGGATGGACTCCTGAGTGAGCTTCCTGAAGACTTCTTCTGTGGGACCAGTAGTTG
AGTCGACGAGCTCACTAGTCGCGGCCGCTTTCGAATCTAGAGCCTGCAGTCTCGAGGCATGCGGTACCAA
GCTTGTCGAGAAGTACTAGAGGATCATAATCAGCCATACCACATTTGTAGAGGTTTTACTTGCTTTAAAA
AACCTCCCACACCTCCCCCTGAACCTGAAACATAAAATGAATGCAATTGTTGTTGTTAACTTGTTTATTG
CAGCTTATAATGGTTACAAATAAAGCAATAGCATCACAAATTTCACAAATAAAGCATTTTTTTCACTGCA
TTCTAGTTGTGGTTTGTCCAAACTCATCAATGTATCTTATCATGTCTGGATCTGATCACTGCTTGAGCCT
AGGAGATCCGAACCAGATAAGTGAAATCTAGTTCCAAACTATTTTGTCATTTTTAATTTTCGTATTAGCT
TACGACGCTACACCCAGTTCCCATCTATTTTGTCACTCTTCCCTAAATAATCCTTAAAAACTCCATTTCC
ACCCCTCCCAGTTCCCAACTATTTTGTCCGCCCACAGCGGGGCATTTTTCTTCCTGTTATGTTTTTAATC
AAACATCCTGCCAACTCCATGTGACAAACCGTCATCTTCGGCTACTTTTTCTCTGTCACAGAATGAAAAT
TTTTCTGTCATCTCTTCGTTATTAATGTTTGTAATTGACTGAATATCAACGCTTATTTGCAGCCTGAATG
GCGAATGGGACGCGCCCTGT
Features (pLannotate 1.2.2; 15 found; start..end, strand, type, name):
    470..574     +  promoter       AmpR promoter: bla
    575..1435    +  CDS            AmpR: β-lactamase; bla; confers resistance to ampicillin, carbenicillin, and related antibiotics
   1606..2194    +  rep_origin     ori: high-copy-number ColE1/pMB1/pBR322/pUC origin of replication
   2380..2431    -  misc_feature   bom (fragment): basis of mobility region from pBR322
   2499..2723    -  mobile_element Tn7R: mini-Tn7 element (right end of the Tn7 transposon) Tn7
   2790..3323    -  CDS            GmR: gentamycin acetyltransferase; aacC1; confers resistance to gentamycin
   3512..3540    -  promoter       Pc promoter: intI1 (promoter lies within the coding sequence); class 1 integron promoter
   3518..3865    -  CDS            YPR2_ECOLX (fragment): Protein predicted: Swiss-Prot protein existence level 4. From Escherichia coli.
   3892..3983    +  promoter       polyhedrin promoter: polh from Autographa californica; promoter for the baculovirus polyhedrin gene
   4049..5986    +  CDS            HROB: HROB_HUMAN - Also known as C17orf53. Experimental evidence at protein level: Swiss-Prot protein existence level 1. DNA-binding protein involved in homologous recombination that acts by recruiting the MCM8-MCM9 helicase complex to sites of DNA damage to promote DNA repair synthesis. From Homo sapiens (Human).
   6080..6163    +  CDS            large T antigen (fragment): large T antigen from SV40 (simian virus 40)
   6186..6320    +  polyA_signal   SV40 poly(A) signal: SV40 polyadenylation signal
   6349..6514    -  mobile_element Tn7L: mini-Tn7 element (left end of the Tn7 transposon) Tn7
   6677..6693    +  CDS            lacZα (fragment): LacZα fragment of β-galactosidase; lacZ fragment
   6698..444     +  rep_origin     f1 ori (across the origin) (sequence partly withheld): f1 bacteriophage origin of replication; arrow indicates direction of (+) strand synthesis
