[The description below was written by a language model from this plasmid's Addgene catalogue record and pLannotate feature annotations shown in this document.]
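Description:
pFastBac1-C17orf53 is a baculovirus donor (transfer) plasmid built on the Invitrogen pFastBac1 backbone and intended for generating a recombinant bacmid that expresses human C17orf53 in insect cells. The plasmid is about 6.7 kb. It is maintained in E. coli as a high-copy plasmid through a ColE1/pUC-type origin and is selected with ampicillin via the β-lactamase gene. An f1 phage origin and a fragment of the pBR322 bom region are also annotated in the backbone.

The functional core is a mini-Tn7 element bounded by the Tn7R and Tn7L ends. Between them lie a gentamicin acetyltransferase gene driven by the class 1 integron Pc promoter and, in the opposite orientation, the expression cassette. That cassette comprises the Autographa californica polyhedrin promoter, the C17orf53 coding sequence cloned between retained EcoRI and SalI sites, and an SV40 polyadenylation signal. The short large T antigen, lacZα and YPR2 fragments appear to be annotation hits to vector-derived sequence rather than functional genes. In the Bac-to-Bac approach, this mini-Tn7 segment is transposed into a bacmid carried by a suitable E. coli strain. The gentamicin marker travels with the insert, and the resulting bacmid is used to produce baculovirus, in which the very late polyhedrin promoter drives strong expression.

C17orf53, also called HROB or MCM8IP, is a DNA-binding protein that recruits the MCM8-MCM9 helicase complex to sites of DNA damage during homologous recombination. No epitope or purification tag is annotated or mentioned in the record, so the protein appears to be expressed untagged, though this is not stated explicitly.
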