Addgene plasmid #211445: pFastBac1-C17orf53
Purpose: generation of Bacmid for insect cell expression of C17orf53
Depositing lab: Helmut Pospiech. Depositing organization: Leibniz Institute on Aging - Fritz Lipmann Institute (FLI).
Backbone
  Vector backbone: pFastBac1
  Backbone manufacturer: Invitrogen
  Vector type: Insect Expression
Growth in bacteria
  Bacterial resistance: Ampicillin, 100 μg/mL
  Growth temperature: 37°C
  Growth strain: DH5alpha
  Copy number: High Copy
Gene/Insert
  Gene/Insert name: C17orf53 (alt names: HROB; MCM8IP)
  Species: H. sapiens (human)
  Entrez Gene: HROB (a.k.a. C17orf53, MCM8IP)
  Cloning method: Restriction Enzyme; 5′ cloning site EcoRI (not destroyed); 3′ cloning site SalI (not destroyed)
Terms and licenses: Academic/Nonprofit Terms; Industry Terms: Not Available to Industry
Depositor comments: generated by Hannes Schmietendorf (Leibniz Institute on Aging - Fritz Lipmann Institute, D-07745 Jena, Germany)
How to cite: pFastBac1-C17orf53 was a gift from Helmut Pospiech (Addgene plasmid # 211445 ; http://n2t.net/addgene:211445 ; RRID:Addgene_211445)
